>Addgene plasmid #67089 | pCellFree_G03 GTF2E1 | addgene partial sequence | sequence record 118875 | EGFP-N 5'-CGTCGCCGTCCAGCTCGACCAG-3'
TTGCTTGTGCCGTGGTGATGGTGGTGATGGTGGTGACCAGAGGTGCCCATGGTTTTCACTTACGTGTTTA
ATGTCTTTACAGACTTTATACATTACTGTCATGGTTAAATAAAATAAAATAAAATAAAATAAAATAAAAT
AAAATAAAATAAAATAAAATAAAATAAACTTAAGATGTCCCTATAGTGAGTCGTATTAGACGTCAGGTGG
CACTTTTCGGGGAAATGTGCGCGGAACCCCTATTTGTTTATTTTTCTAAATACATTCAAATATGTATCCG
CTCATGAGACAATAACCCTGATAAATGCTTCAATAATATTGAAAAAGGAAGAGTATGAGTATTCAACATT
TCCGTGTCGCCCTTATTCCCTTTTTTGCGGCATTTTGCCTTCCTGTTTTTGCTCACCCAGAAACGCTGGT
GAAAGTAAAAGATGCTGAAGATCAGTTGGGTGCACGAGTGGGTTACATCGAACTGGATCTCAACAGCGGT
AAGATCCTTGAGAGTTTTCGCCCCGAAGAACGTTTTCCAATGATGAGCACTTTTAAAGTTCTGCTATGTG
GCGCGGTATTATCCCGTATTGACGCCGGGCAAGAGCAACTCGGTCGCCGCATACACTATTCTCAGAATGA
CTTGGTTGAGTACTCACCAGTCACAGAAAAGCATCTTACGGATGGCATGACAGTAAGAGAATTATGCAGT
GCTGCCATAACCATGAGTGATAACACTGCGGCCAACTTACTTCTGACAACGATCGGAGGACCGAAGGAGC
TAACCGC
