>Addgene plasmid #67089 | pCellFree_G03 GTF2E1 | addgene partial sequence | sequence record 119823 | EGFP-C 5'-CATGGTCCTGCTGGAGTTCGTG-3'
ACGAGCTATACAAGCTGGAGGTGCTCTTCCGGGTCCGACAAGTTTGTACAAAAAAGCAGAAGGGCCGTCA
AGGCCCACCATGGCAGACCCAGATGTCCTCACTGAAGTTCCAGCAGCATTGAAGCGGTTAGCCAAGTATG
TGATCCGGGGATTTTATGGCATTGAGCATGCCTTGGCCTTGGACATCTTGATCAGGAACTCCTGTGTGAA
AGAGGAGGATATGCTGGAGCTGCTCAAGTTTGATCGGAAGCAACTTCGATCAGTTTTGAATAATTTAAAG
GGAGACAAGTTTATCAAATGCAGAATGAGGGTAGAGACTGCTGCAGACGGGAAAACCACTCGCCATAACT
ACTACTTCATCAATTATCGTACTCTTGTTAATGTGGTAAAATATAAACTGGACCACATGAGAAGAAGAAT
TGAGACCGATGAGAGAGATTCGACCAACCGGGCTTCCTTCAAATGTCCTGTCTGTAGTAGTACTTTCACA
GACTTAGAAGCTAATCAGCTCTTTGATCCTATGACAGGAACTTTCCGCTGTACTTTTTGCCATACAGAGG
TAGAAGAGGATGAATCAGCAATGCCCAAAAAAGATGCACGCACACTTTTGGCAAGGTTTAATGAACAAAT
TGAGCCCATTTATGCATTGCTTCGGGAGACAGAGGATGTGAACTTGGCCTATGAAATACTTGAGCCAGAA
CCCACAGAAATCCCAGCCCTGAAACAGAGCAAGGACCATGCAGCAACTACTGCTGGAGCTGCTAGCCTAG
CAGGTGGGCACCACCGGGAAGCATGGGCCACCAAAGGTCCTTCCTATGAAGACTTATACACTCAGAATGT
TGTCATTAACATGGATGACCAAGAAGATCTTCATCGAGCCTCACTGGAAGGGAAATCTGC
