>Addgene plasmid #67089 | pCellFree_G03 GTF2E1 | addgene partial sequence | sequence record 119826 | T7term 5'-GCTAGTTATTGCTCAGCGG-3'
GGGTACCACGCGTACCCAACACACGGACACATGCACGAACACGCCATGCAGAGAGATCATACATCATCTA
TAGAGAAGTACACGTAAAAGTAAGACTCGTCGTCTGCCAGCTACAACCGAGAAGGCGACGTGAAAGGAAC
AAGAAAGGAGGAGGAGGGCGGCCGCTTACACCACTTTGTACAAGAAAGCTGGGCCCATGAGGCCTGACTC
AAAGAGGTCCTCAAACATGCGTTGTCCCATTGCTATATATGCTTCCTTTTCTTCTGGTGTCATCTGGGCC
ACTAGCTCTGGCCGTTGGCTCACTTCACTGTAGGAGAACGGACGGCCAGCCACCATGACAATGGGGTCAT
CTGCTACTTCTTCAAACTCGTCATCTTCCTCTTCATCCTCTTCTCGTTTATGCACAGCCACAGCTGCCGG
ACGGGGTGGAGAATCATCATCTGACTCACTGGTCTCGCTTTCTGAGTCACTGCCATTGGCAGCGGTCACT
GGAGCAGCTGCCCCCACTGAACCAGCCATGGCAGAGGAAGTCTTTTTCTCGTGAATGAGCAGTGCTCGCA
TGACCTCTTCGTTGTCATCAGGCCCAGCATGGCCTTCCTCACGCTCCTGAAATGCGTCCATATCTATGCC
CCCTTCTTTCATATCTTCAGAACCATATGCCCCTTGGACAGTGCTTTCTCTCAACCAAATAGGCCTCTCT
TTGGCAGATTTCCCTTCCAGTGAGGCTCGATGAAGATCTTCTTGGTCATCCATGTTAATGACAACATTCT
GAGTGTATAAGTCTTCATAGGAAGGACCTTTGGTGGCCCATGCTTCCCGGTGGTGCCCACCTGCTAGGCT
AGCAGCTCCAGCAGTAGTTGCTGCATGGTCCTTGCTCTGTTTCAGGGCTGGGATTTCTGT
