[The description below was written by a language model from this plasmid's Addgene catalogue record.]
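Description:
pCellFree_G03 GTF2E1 is a cell-free expression plasmid built on the pCellFree_G03 backbone, designed to serve as a DNA template for in vitro transcription–translation reactions rather than for expression in living cells. It is maintained in E. coli as a high-copy plasmid under ampicillin selection; the record does not name the origin of replication, and no feature table is provided, so other backbone elements (such as any translation-enhancing leader sequences) cannot be confirmed from the information given.

The insert is human GTF2E1, encoding the alpha (56 kDa) subunit of general transcription factor IIE, a component of the RNA polymerase II pre-initiation machinery. It was introduced by Gateway recombination, so recombination site scars are expected to flank the open reading frame. Transcription is driven by a T7 promoter, which means T7 RNA polymerase must be supplied in the reaction. The listed 3′ sequencing primer suggests a T7 terminator lies downstream of the insert. The backbone contributes two N-terminal fusion partners, a His tag and EGFP, so the protein is produced as a His-EGFP-GTF2E1 fusion. The EGFP moiety allows yield and integrity of the product to be followed by fluorescence, while the His tag allows affinity capture or detection.

The stated purpose is to act as a standard for cell-free expression benchmarking. It belongs to work comparing the performance of four cell-free protein expression systems, where a defined fluorescently tagged human protein provides a common test substrate for assessing how well different lysates produce a given product.
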