Addgene plasmid #67089: pCellFree_G03 GTF2E1
Purpose: Standard for cell-free expression benchmarking.
Depositing lab: Kirill Alexandrov. Depositing organization: University of Queensland. Publication: Performance benchmarking of four cell-free protein expression systems. Gagoski D, Polinkovsky ME, Mureev S, Kunert A, Johnston W, Gambin Y, Alexandrov K. Biotechnol Bioeng. 2015 Aug 24. doi: 10.1002/bit.25814. PubMed 26301602.
Backbone
  Vector backbone: pCellFree_G03
  Vector type: Cell-free expression
Growth in bacteria
  Bacterial resistance: Ampicillin, 100 μg/mL
  Growth temperature: 37°C
  Growth strain: DH5alpha
  Copy number: High Copy
Gene/Insert
  Gene/Insert name: GTF2E1 (alt name: General transcription factor IIE, polypeptide 1, alpha 56kDa)
  Species: H. sapiens (human)
  Entrez Gene: GTF2E1 (a.k.a. FE, TF2E1, TFIIE-A)
  Promoter: T7
  Tag / fusion protein: His (N terminal on backbone); EGFP (N terminal on backbone)
  Cloning method: Gateway Cloning
  Sequencing primers: 5′ EGFP-C; 3′ T7 terminal
Terms and licenses: Academic/Nonprofit Terms; Industry Terms: Not Available to Industry
How to cite: pCellFree_G03 GTF2E1 was a gift from Kirill Alexandrov (Addgene plasmid # 67089 ; http://n2t.net/addgene:67089 ; RRID:Addgene_67089)
